>Addgene plasmid #147096 | pT7-EGFP-C1-HsXRN1_1630-1706_O | depositor full sequence | sequence record 289543 | Full Sequence
TAGTTATTAATAGTAATCAATTACGGGGTCATTAGTTCATAGCCCATATATGGAGTTCCGCGTTACATAA
CTTACGGTAAATGGCCCGCCTGGCTGACCGCCCAACGACCCCCGCCCATTGACGTCAATAATGACGTATG
TTCCCATAGTAACGCCAATAGGGACTTTCCATTGACGTCAATGGGTGGAGTATTTACGGTAAACTGCCCA
CTTGGCAGTACATCAAGTGTATCATATGCCAAGTACGCCCCCTATTGACGTCAATGACGGTAAATGGCCC
GCCTGGCATTATGCCCAGTACATGACCTTATGGGACTTTCCTACTTGGCAGTACATCTACGTATTAGTCA
TCGCTATTACCATGGTGATGCGGTTTTGGCAGTACATCAATGGGCGTGGATAGCGGTTTGACTCACGGGG
ATTTCCAAGTCTCCACCCCATTGACGTCAATGGGAGTTTGTTTTGGCACCAAAATCAACGGGACTTTCCA
AAATGTCGTAACAACTCCGCCCCATTGACGCAAATGGGCGGTAGGCGTGTACGGTGGGAGGTCTATATAA
GCAGAGCTCTCTGGCTAACTAGAGAACCCACTGCTTACTGGCTTATCGAAATTAATACGACTCACTATAG
GGAGACCCAAGCTCTAGCGCTACCGGTCGCCACCATGGTGAGCAAGGGCGAGGAGCTGTTCACCGGGGTG
GTGCCCATCCTGGTCGAGCTGGACGGCGACGTAAACGGCCACAAGTTCAGCGTGTCCGGCGAGGGCGAGG
GCGATGCCACCTACGGCAAGCTGACCCTGAAGTTCATCTGCACCACCGGCAAGCTGCCCGTGCCCTGGCC
CACCCTCGTGACCACCCTGACCTACGGCGTGCAGTGCTTCAGCCGCTACCCCGACCACATGAAGCAGCAC
GACTTCTTCAAGTCCGCCATGCCCGAAGGCTACGTCCAGGAGCGCACCATCTTCTTCAAGGACGACGGCA
ACTACAAGACCCGCGCCGAGGTGAAGTTCGAGGGCGACACCCTGGTGAACCGCATCGAGCTGAAGGGCAT
CGACTTCAAGGAGGACGGCAACATCCTGGGGCACAAGCTGGAGTACAACTACAACAGCCACAACGTCTAT
ATCATGGCCGACAAGCAGAAGAACGGCATCAAGGTGAACTTCAAGATCCGCCACAACATCGAGGACGGCA
GCGTGCAGCTCGCCGACCACTACCAGCAGAACACCCCCATCGGCGACGGCCCCGTGCTGCTGCCCGACAA
CCACTACCTGAGCACCCAGTCCGCCCTGAGCAAAGACCCCAACGAGAAGCGCGATCACATGGTCCTGCTG
GAGTTCGTGACCGCCGCCGGGATCACTCTCGGCATGGACGAGCTGTACAAGTCCGGACTCAGATCTCGAG
CTCAAGCTTCGAATTCTGCAGTCGACCCAGTTCAGACTAGCCAGCCAGATTCTTCCAACATTGTCAAAGT
AAGTCCACGGGAGAGCTCATCAGCTTCTTTGAAGTCCTCTCCGATTGCTCAACCTGCATCTTCTTTTCAA
GTTGAAACTGCCTCTCAAGGCCATAGTATATCTCACCATAAGTCAACACCAATCTCTTCTTCAAGAAGAA
AATCAAGAAAACTGGCTGTTAATTTTGGTGTTTCTAAACCTTCTGAGTAAGGATCCACCGGATCTAGATA
ACTGATCATAATCAGCCATACCACATTTGTAGAGGTTTTACTTGCTTTAAAAAACCTCCCACACCTCCCC
CTGAACCTGAAACATAAAATGAATGCAATTGTTGTTGTTAACTTGTTTATTGCAGCTTATAATGGTTACA
AATAAAGCAATAGCATCACAAATTTCACAAATAAAGCATTTTTTTCACTGCATTCTAGTTGTGGTTTGTC
CAAACTCATCAATGTATCTTAACGCGTAAATTGTAAGCGTTAATATTTTGTTAAAATTCGCGTTAAATTT
TTGTTAAATCAGCTCATTTTTTAACCAATAGGCCGAAATCGGCAAAATCCCTTATAAATCAAAAGAATAG
ACCGAGATAGGGT
[37 nt withheld, positions 2044-2080]
AAAGAACGTGGACTCCAACGTCAAAGG
[49 nt withheld, positions 2108-2156]
T
[91 nt withheld, positions 2158-2248]
G
[124 nt withheld, positions 2250-2373]
CAGGTGGCACTTTTCGGGGAAATGTGCGCGGAACCCCTATTTGTTTATTTTTCTAAATACATTCAAATAT
GTATCCGCTCATGAGACAATAACCCTGATAAATGCTTCAATAATATTGAAAAAGGAAGAGTCCTGAGGCG
GAAAGAACCAGCTGTGGAATGTGTGTCAGTTAGGGTGTGGAAAGTCCCCAGGCTCCCCAGCAGGCAGAAG
TATGCAAAGCATGCATCTCAATTAGTCAGCAACCAGGTGTGGAAAGTCCCCAGGCTCCCCAGCAGGCAGA
AGTATGCAAAGCATGCATCTCAATTAGTCAGCAACCATAGTCCCGCCCCTAACTCCGCCCATCCCGCCCC
TAACTCCGCCCAGTTCCGCCCATTCTCCGCCCCATGGCTGACTAATTTTTTTTATTTATGCAGAGGCCGA
GGCCGCCTCGGCCTCTGAGCTATTCCAGAAGTAGTGAGGAGGCTTTTTTGGAGGCCTAGGCTTTTGCAAA
GATCGATCAAGAGACAGGATGAGGATCGTTTCGCATGATTGAACAAGATGGATTGCACGCAGGTTCTCCG
GCCGCTTGGGTGGAGAGGCTATTCGGCTATGACTGGGCACAACAGACAATCGGCTGCTCTGATGCCGCCG
TGTTCCGGCTGTCAGCGCAGGGGCGCCCGGTTCTTTTTGTCAAGACCGACCTGTCCGGTGCCCTGAATGA
ACTGCAAGACGAGGCAGCGCGGCTATCGTGGCTGGCCACGACGGGCGTTCCTTGCGCAGCTGTGCTCGAC
GTTGTCACTGAAGCGGGAAGGGACTGGCTGCTATTGGGCGAAGTGCCGGGGCAGGATCTCCTGTCATCTC
ACCTTGCTCCTGCCGAGAAAGTATCCATCATGGCTGATGCAATGCGGCGGCTGCATACGCTTGATCCGGC
TACCTGCCCATTCGACCACCAAGCGAAACATCGCATCGAGCGAGCACGTACTCGGATGGAAGCCGGTCTT
GTCGATCAGGATGATCTGGACGAAGAGCATCAGGGGCTCGCGCCAGCCGAACTGTTCGCCAGGCTCAAGG
CGAGCATGCCCGACGGCGAGGATCTCGTCGTGACCCATGGCGATGCCTGCTTGCCGAATATCATGGTGGA
AAATGGCCGCTTTTCTGGATTCATCGACTGTGGCCGGCTGGGTGTGGCGGACCGCTATCAGGACATAGCG
TTGGCTACCCGTGATATTGCTGAAGAGCTTGGCGGCGAATGGGCTGACCGCTTCCTCGTGCTTTACGGTA
TCGCCGCTCCCGATTCGCAGCGCATCGCCTTCTATCGCCTTCTTGACGAGTTCTTCTGAGCGGGACTCTG
GGGTTCGAAATGACCGACCAAGCGACGCCCAACCTGCCATCACGAGATTTCGATTCCACCGCCGCCTTCT
ATGAAAGGTTGGGCTTCGGAATCGTTTTCCGGGACGCCGGCTGGATGATCCTCCAGCGCGGGGATCTCAT
GCTGGAGTTCTTCGCCCACCCTAGGGGGAGGCTAACTGAAACACGGAAGGAGACAATACCGGAAGGAACC
CGCGCTATGACGGCAATAAAAAGACAGAATAAAACGCACGGTGTTGGGTCGTTTGTTCATAAACGCGGGG
TTCGGTCCCAGGGCTGGCACTCTGTCGATACCCCACCGAGACCCCATTGGGGCCAATACGCCCGCGTTTC
TTCCTTTTCCCCACCCCACCCCCCAAGTTCGGGTGAAGGCCCAGGGCTCGCAGCCAACGTCGGGGCGGCA
GGCCCTGCCATAGCCTCAGGTTACTCATATATACTTTAGATTGATTTAAAACTTCATTTTTAATTTAAAA
GGATCTAGGTGAAGATCCTTTTTGATAATCTCATGACCAAAATCCCTTAACGTGAGTTTTCGTTCCACTG
AGCGTCAGACCCCGTAGAAAAGATCAAAGGATCTTCTTGAGATCCTTTTTTTCTGCGCGTAATCTGCTGC
TTGCAAACAAAAAAACCACCGCTACCAGCGGTGGTTTGTTTGCCGGATCAAGAGCTACCAACTCTTTTTC
CGAAGGTAACTGGCTTCAGCAGAGCGCAGATACCAAATACTGTCCTTCTAGTGTAGCCGTAGTTAGGCCA
CCACTTCAAGAACTCTGTAGCACCGCCTACATACCTCGCTCTGCTAATCCTGTTACCAGTGGCTGCTGCC
AGTGGCGATAAGTCGTGTCTTACCGGGTTGGACTCAAGACGATAGTTACCGGATAAGGCGCAGCGGTCGG
GCTGAACGGGGGGTTCGTGCACACAGCCCAGCTTGGAGCGAACGACCTACACCGAACTGAGATACCTACA
GCGTGAGCTATGAGAAAGCGCCACGCTTCCCGAAGGGAGAAAGGCGGACAGGTATCCGGTAAGCGGCAGG
GTCGGAACAGGAGAGCGCACGAGGGAGCTTCCAGGGGGAAACGCCTGGTATCTTTATAGTCCTGTCGGGT
TTCGCCACCTCTGACTTGAGCGTCGATTTTTGTGATGCTCGTCAGGGGGGCGGAGCCTATGGAAAAACGC
CAGCAACGCGGCCTTTTTACGGTTCCTGGCCTTTTGCTGGCCTTTTGCTCACATGTTCTTTCCTGCGTTA
TCCCCTGATTCTGTGGATAACCGTATTACCGCCATGCAT
Features (pLannotate 1.2.2; 17 found; start..end, strand, type, name):
     61..364     +  enhancer       CMV enhancer: human cytomegalovirus immediate early enhancer
    365..568     +  promoter       CMV promoter: human cytomegalovirus (CMV) immediate early promoter
    564..597     +  LTR            5' LTR (truncated) (fragment): truncated 5' long terminal repeat (LTR) from HIV-1
    613..631     +  promoter       T7 promoter: promoter for bacteriophage T7 RNA polymerase
    665..1381    +  CDS            EGFP: EGFP is a basic (constitutively fluorescent) green fluorescent protein published in 1996, derived from Aequorea victoria. It is reported to be a rapidly-maturing weak dimer with moderate acid sensitivity.
   1382..1426    +  misc_feature   MCS (fragment): multiple cloning site
   1400..1657    +  CDS            XRN1 (fragment): XRN1_HUMAN - Also known as SEP1. Experimental evidence at protein level: Swiss-Prot protein existence level 1. Major 5'-3' exoribonuclease involved in mRNA decay. Required for the 5'-3'-processing of the G4 tetraplex-containing DNA and RNA substrates. The kinetic of hydrolysis is faster for G4 RNA tetraplex than for G4 DNA tetraplex and monomeric RNA tetraplex. Binds to RNA and DNA (By similarity). Plays a role in replication-dependent histone mRNA degradation. May act as a tumor suppressor protein in osteogenic sarcoma (OGS). From Homo sapiens (Human).
   1683..1767    +  CDS            large T antigen (fragment): large T antigen from SV40 (simian virus 40)
   1790..1911    +  polyA_signal   SV40 poly(A) signal: SV40 polyadenylation signal
   1945..2373    -  rep_origin     f1 ori (sequence partly withheld): f1 bacteriophage origin of replication; arrow indicates direction of (+) strand synthesis
   2400..2504    +  promoter       AmpR promoter: bla
   2506..2863    +  promoter       SV40 promoter: SV40 enhancer and early promoter
   2898..3692    +  CDS            NeoR/KanR: aminoglycoside phosphotransferase from Tn5; aph(3')-II (or nptII); confers resistance to neomycin, kanamycin, and G418 (Geneticin®)
   3713..3865    +  CDS            ble (fragment): BLE_KLEPN - Experimental evidence at protein level: Swiss-Prot protein existence level 1. Binding protein with a strong affinity to the bleomycin family of antibiotics. Binds to CL990; an antimitotic-antibiotic compound. From Klebsiella pneumoniae.
   3924..3971    +  polyA_signal   HSV TK poly(A) signal: herpes simplex virus thymidine kinase polyadenylation signal (Cole and Stacy, 1985)
   4062..4078    -  polyA_signal   bGH poly(A) signal (fragment): bovine growth hormone polyadenylation signal
   4300..4888    +  rep_origin     ori: high-copy-number ColE1/pMB1/pBR322/pUC origin of replication
