[The description below was written by a language model from this plasmid's Addgene catalogue record and pLannotate feature annotations shown in this document.]
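Description:
pT7-EGFP-C1-HsXRN1_1630-1706_O is a 5,002-nt mammalian expression plasmid that produces a short C-terminal fragment of human XRN1 (residues 1630–1706, numbered against the NCBI reference transcript cited by the depositor) fused to the C-terminus of EGFP. The catalogue lists the backbone as unknown, but the name and annotated layout match an EGFP-C1-type vector modified with a T7 promoter. It is maintained in E. coli at high copy through a ColE1/pUC-type origin and also carries an f1 origin for single-stranded DNA production. A single NeoR/KanR (Tn5 aminoglycoside phosphotransferase) gene is driven by tandem bacterial (bla) and SV40 early promoters and terminated by the HSV TK polyadenylation signal. It therefore confers kanamycin resistance in bacteria and can provide G418 resistance in mammalian cells.

The expression cassette consists of the CMV immediate-early enhancer and promoter, followed by a T7 promoter placed just upstream of the EGFP coding sequence. This could in principle also permit T7 polymerase-driven transcription, though the record does not state that use. EGFP runs through remnants of the multiple cloning site into the XRN1 fragment, and the transcript ends at the SV40 poly(A) signal. Several small annotated fragments (HIV-1 LTR, SV40 large T antigen, ble, bGH poly(A)) are most likely short sequence-similarity hits within backbone regions, not functional elements.

XRN1 is the major cytoplasmic 5'-3' exoribonuclease of mRNA decay. The stated purpose is simply mammalian expression of this fragment. A GFP-tagged piece of this size would suit localisation or protein-interaction studies, but the record does not specify the application. The sequence is depositor-supplied and may be theoretical.
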