Addgene plasmid #147096: pT7-EGFP-C1-HsXRN1_1630-1706_O
Purpose: Mammalian Expression of HsXRN1_1630-1706
Depositing lab: Elisa Izaurralde. Depositing organization: Max Planck Institute for Developmental Biology.
Backbone
  Vector backbone: Unknown
  Vector type: Mammalian Expression
Growth in bacteria
  Bacterial resistance: Kanamycin, 50 μg/mL
  Growth temperature: 37°C
  Growth strain: DH5alpha
  Copy number: High Copy
Gene/Insert
  Gene/Insert name: HsXRN1_1630-1706
  Species: H. sapiens (human)
  Entrez Gene: XRN1 (a.k.a. SEP1)
  Cloning method: Unknown
Terms and licenses: Academic/Nonprofit Terms; Industry Terms: Not Available to Industry
Depositor comments: sequence given by NCBI : NM_019001.3. Plasmids from this collection were made available to the research community and donated after the lab closed. Please note that the sequence provided by the depositing laboratory may be theoretical/predicted or based on Sanger sequencing results. There may be discrepancies between sequencing results obtained by Addgene and the depositor sequence. If an Addgene verified sequence is not available, please contact before placing your order to request that our lab fully sequence the plasmid.
How to cite: pT7-EGFP-C1-HsXRN1_1630-1706_O was a gift from Elisa Izaurralde (Addgene plasmid # 147096 ; http://n2t.net/addgene:147096 ; RRID:Addgene_147096)
